>Addgene plasmid #54600 | Phamret-Peroxisomes-2 | depositor partial sequence | sequence record 84997 | insert sequence
CGACGGTACCGCGGGCCCGGGATCCACCGGTCGCCACCATGGTGAGCAAGGGCGAGGAGCTGTTCACCGG
GGTGGTGCCCATCCTGGTCGAGCTGGACGGCGACGTAAACGGCCACAGGTTCAGCGTGTCCGGCGAGGGC
GAGGGCGATGCCACCTACGGCAAGCTGACCCTGAAGTTCATCTGCACCACCGGCAAGCTGCCCGTGCCCT
GGCCCACCCTCGTGACCACCCTGACCTGGGGCGTGCAGTGCTTCGCCCGCTACCCCGACCACATGAAGCA
GCACGACTTCTTCAAGTCCGCCATGCCCGAAGGCTACGTCCAGGAGCGTACCATCTTCTTCAAGGACGAC
GGCAACTACAAGACCCGCGCCGAGGTGAAGTTCGAGGGCGACACCCTGGTGAACCGCATCGAGCTGAAGG
GCATCGACTTCAAGGAGGACGGCAACATCCTGGGGCACAAGCTGGAGTACAACTACATCAGCCACAACGT
CTATATCACCGCCGACAAGCAGAAGAACGGCATCAAGGCCCACTTCAAGATCCGCCACAACATCGAGGAC
GGCGGCGTGCAGCTCGCCGACCACTACCAGCAGAACACCCCCATCGGCGACGGCCCCGTGCTGCTGCCCG
ACAACCACTACCTGAGCACCCAGTCCAAGCTGAGCAAAGACCCCAACGAGAAGCGCGATCACATGGTCCT
GCTGGAGTTCGTGACCGCCGCCGGTACCAAGGGCGAGGAGCTGTTCACCGGGGTGGTGCCCATCCTGGTC
GAGCTGGACGGCGACGTAAACGGCCACAAGTTCAGCGTGTCCGGCGAGGGCGAGGGCGATGCCACCTACG
GCAAGCTGACCCTGAAGTTCATCTGCACCACCGGCAAGCTGCCCGTGCCCTGGCCCACCCTCGTGACCAC
CTTCAGCTACGGCGTGCAGTGCTTCAGCCGCTACCCCGACCACATGAAGCAGCACGACTTCTTCAAGTCC
GCCATGCCCGAAGGCTACGTCCAGGAGCGCACCATCTTCTTCAAGGACGACGGCAACTACAAGACCCGCG
CCGAGGTGAAGTTCGAGGGCGACACCCTGGTGAACCGCATCGAGCTGAAGGGCATCGACTTCAAGGAGGA
CGGCAACATCCTGGGGCACAAGCTGGAGTACAACTACAACAGCCACAACGTCTATATCATGGCCGACAAG
CAGAAGAACGGCATCAAGGCCAACTTCAAGATCCGCCACAACATCGAGGACGGCAGCGTGCAGCTCGCCG
ACCACTACCAGCAGAACACCCCCATCGGCGACGGCCCCGTGCTGCTGCCCGACAACCACTACCTGAGCCA
CCAGTCCGCCCTGAGCAAAGACCCCAACGAGAAGCGCGATCACATGGTCCTGCTGGAGTTCGTGACCGCC
GCCGGGATCACTCTCGGCATGGACGAGCTGTACAAGTCCGGATCCAAGCTGTAGCGGCCGCGACTCTAGA
TCATAATCAGCCATACCACATTTGTAGAGGTTTTACTTGCTTTAAAAACCTCCCACACCTCCCCCTGAAC
CTGAAACATAA
