>Addgene plasmid #54600 | Phamret-Peroxisomes-2 | addgene partial sequence | sequence record 90599 | CMV-F 5'-CGCAAATGGGCGGTAGGCGTG-3'
AGTGAACCGTCAGATCCGCTAGCGCTACCGGACTCAGATCTCGAGCTCAAGCTTCGAATTCTGCAGTCGA
CGGTACCGCGGGCCCGGGATCCACCGGTCGCCACCATGGTGAGCAAGGGCGAGGAGCTGTTCACCGGGGT
GGTGCCCATCCTGGTCGAGCTGGACGGCGACGTAAACGGCCACAGGTTCAGCGTGTCCGGCGAGGGCGAG
GGCGATGCCACCTACGGCAAGCTGACCCTGAAGTTCATCTGCACCACCGGCAAGCTGCCCGTGCCCTGGC
CCACCCTCGTGACCACCCTGACCTGGGGCGTGCAGTGCTTCGCCCGCTACCCCGACCACATGAAGCAGCA
CGACTTCTTCAAGTCCGCCATGCCCGAAGGCTACGTCCAGGAGCGTACCATCTTCTTCAAGGACGACGGC
AACTACAAGACCCGCGCCGAGGTGAAGTTCGAGGGCGACACCCTGGTGAACCGCATCGAGCTGAAGGGCA
TCGACTTCAAGGAGGACGGCAACATCCTGGGGCACAAGCTGGAGTACAACTACATCAGCCACAACGTCTA
TATCACCGCCGACAAGCAGAAGAACGGCATCAAGGCCCACTTCAAGATCCGCCACAACATCGAGGACGGC
GGCGTGCAGCTCGCCGACCACTACCAGCAGAACACCCCCATCGGCGACGGCCCCGTGCTGCTGCCCGACA
ACCACTACCTGAGCACCCAGTCCAAGCTGAGCAAAGACCCCAACGAGAAGCGCGATCACATGGTCCTGCT
GGAGTTCGTGACCGCCGCCGGTACCAAGGGCGAGGAGCTGTTCA
