[The description below was written by a language model from this plasmid's Addgene catalogue record.]
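Description:
Phamret-Peroxisomes-2 is a mammalian expression plasmid that produces a peroxisome-targeted version of Phamret, a photoactivatable fluorescent highlighter built as a tandem fusion of ECFP and PA-GFP. The backbone is listed as about 4.75 kb. It is maintained in E. coli as a high-copy plasmid under kanamycin selection, and it carries a neomycin resistance marker so that transfected mammalian cells can be selected with G418. The record does not state the promoter driving expression, the polyadenylation signal or the replication origin, and no feature table is provided, so these elements cannot be confirmed here. The catalogue also flags the entry as an empty backbone, although it describes a complete targeted fusion.

The payload is the ECFP–PA-GFP tandem with a peroxisomal targeting signal type 1 (PTS1), the Ser-Lys-Leu tripeptide, at the C terminus. This position matters because PTS1 must sit at the extreme C terminus to be recognised by the peroxisomal import machinery, which carries the folded protein into the peroxisomal matrix. In general, Phamret works by FRET: before photoactivation the ECFP moiety gives cyan emission, and after PA-GFP is activated with violet light, energy transfer from ECFP to PA-GFP shifts the emission to green, so both states can be imaged with a single excitation wavelength. The record gives excitation values of 458 / 475 and emission values of 458 / 517; the 517 figure fits the green photoactivated state, but the cyan-state emission entry looks like a recording inconsistency. The construct is suited to labelling peroxisomes in live cells and to highlighting a selected subpopulation optically so that its movement, turnover or dynamics can be followed.
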