Addgene plasmid #54600: Phamret-Peroxisomes-2
Purpose: (Empty Backbone) Localization: Peroxisomes, Excitation: 458 / 475, Emission: 458 / 517
Depositing lab: Michael Davidson. Depositing organization: Florida State University, Tallahassee.
Backbone
  Vector backbone: Phamret
  Backbone size w/o insert (bp): 4750
  Vector type: Mammalian Expression
  Selectable markers: Neomycin (select with G418)
  Backbone size (bp): 4750
  Tag / fusion protein: Phamret (C terminal on backbone); Peroximal Targeting Signal 1 (PTS1) (C terminal on backbone)
Growth in bacteria
  Bacterial resistance: Kanamycin, 50 μg/mL
  Growth temperature: 37°C
  Growth strain: DH5alpha
  Copy number: High Copy
Gene/Insert
  Gene/Insert name: Phamret-Peroxisomes (alt name: Phamret = tandem fusion of ECFP-PAGFP)
  Tag / fusion protein: Peroxisomal Targeting Signal 1 (PTS1; Ser-Lys-Leu) (C terminal on insert)
Terms and licenses: Academic/Nonprofit Terms; Industry Terms
Depositor comments: . Excitation = 458 / 475; Emission = 458 / 517
How to cite: Phamret-Peroxisomes-2 was a gift from Michael Davidson (Addgene plasmid # 54600 ; http://n2t.net/addgene:54600 ; RRID:Addgene_54600)
